Addgene plasmid #192232: RPS4X sgRNA-2 lentiCRISPR v2 plasmid
Purpose: lentiviral vector expressing sgRNA-2 targeting eIF3 binding site of RPS4X 5'UTR
Depositing lab: Dieter Wolf. Depositing organization: Xiamen University. Publication: eIF3 mRNA selectivity profiling reveals eIF3k as a cancer-relevant regulator of ribosome content. Duan H, Zhang S, Zarai Y, Ollinger R, Wu Y, Sun L, Hu C, He Y, Tian G, Rad R, Kong X, Cheng Y, Tuller T, Wolf DA. EMBO J. 2023 Jun 15;42(12):e112362. doi: 10.15252/embj.2022112362. Epub 2023 May 8. PubMed 37155573.
Backbone
  Vector backbone: lentiCRISPR v2 (Plasmid #52961)
  Vector type: Lentiviral, CRISPR
  Selectable markers: Puromycin
Growth in bacteria
  Bacterial resistance: Ampicillin, 100 μg/mL
  Growth temperature: 37°C
  Growth strain: NEB Stable
  Copy number: High Copy
Gene/Insert
  Gene/Insert name: sgRNA-2 targeting eIF3 binding site of RPS4X 5'UTR
  gRNA/shRNA sequence: GAGTCCCGGCGCGCCAGCAA
  Species: H. sapiens (human)
  Insert size (bp): 20
  Entrez Gene: RPS4X (a.k.a. CCG2, DXS306, RPS4, S4, SCAR, SCR10, eS4)
  Cloning method: Restriction Enzyme; 5′ cloning site BsmBI (unknown if destroyed); 3′ cloning site BsmBI (unknown if destroyed)
  Sequencing primers: 5′ hU6-F_GAGGGCCTATTTCCCATGATT
Terms and licenses: Academic/Nonprofit Terms; Industry Terms: Not Available to Industry
Depositor comments: Please visit https://www.biorxiv.org/content/10.1101/2022.08.28.505560v2 for bioRxiv preprint.
How to cite: RPS4X sgRNA-2 lentiCRISPR v2 plasmid was a gift from Dieter Wolf (Addgene plasmid # 192232 ; http://n2t.net/addgene:192232 ; RRID:Addgene_192232)
