[The description below was written by a language model from this plasmid's Addgene catalogue record and pLannotate feature annotations shown in this document.]
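Description:
RPS4X sgRNA-2 lentiCRISPR v2 plasmid is an all-in-one lentiviral CRISPR/Cas9 vector built on the lentiCRISPR v2 backbone. It carries a 20-nt guide, cloned through the BsmBI sites, directed at the eIF3 binding site in the 5'UTR of human RPS4X, which encodes ribosomal protein eS4. It is propagated in E. coli as a high-copy plasmid through a ColE1/pUC-type origin with ampicillin selection (AmpR). An f1 origin is also present. Outside the viral cassette, the backbone carries an SV40/EM7-driven BleoR unit with an SV40 poly(A) signal.

The transfer cassette is of the self-inactivating, third-generation type. A CMV enhancer/promoter is fused to a truncated HIV-1 5' LTR and drives genomic RNA production in packaging cells. It is followed by the Ψ packaging signal, a gag fragment, the RRE for Rev-dependent nuclear export, and the cPPT/CTS. The cassette ends in a ΔU3 3' LTR with a downstream bGH poly(A) signal.

Two expression units lie between the LTRs. A human U6 RNA polymerase III promoter transcribes the RPS4X guide fused to the S. pyogenes gRNA scaffold. An EF-1α core promoter drives S. pyogenes Cas9, followed by a puromycin N-acetyltransferase coding region, with a WPRE to enhance transcript expression. The feature table does not annotate the linker between Cas9 and PuroR. Transduced mammalian cells can therefore be selected with puromycin while expressing both nuclease and guide from a single integrated provirus.

According to the record, the construct is meant to target the eIF3-binding region of the RPS4X 5'UTR in human cells. It was deposited in connection with work on eIF3 mRNA selectivity and ribosome content.
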