Features (pLannotate 1.2.2; 33 found; start..end, strand, type, name):
    187..775     -  rep_origin     ori: high-copy-number ColE1/pMB1/pBR322/pUC origin of replication
    946..1806    -  CDS            AmpR: β-lactamase; bla; confers resistance to ampicillin, carbenicillin, and related antibiotics
   1807..1911    -  promoter       AmpR promoter: bla
   1970..2022    -  misc_feature   bom (fragment): basis of mobility region from pBR322
   2177..2556    +  enhancer       CMV enhancer: human cytomegalovirus immediate early enhancer
   2557..2756    +  promoter       CMV promoter: human cytomegalovirus (CMV) immediate early promoter
   2774..2954    +  LTR            5' LTR (truncated): truncated 5' long terminal repeat (LTR) from HIV-1
   3001..3126    +  misc_feature   HIV-1 Ψ: packaging signal of human immunodeficiency virus type 1
   3110..3473    +  CDS            HIV-1 gag (fragment): gag protein from human immunodeficiency virus 1; gag
   3619..3852    +  misc_feature   RRE: The Rev response element (RRE) of HIV-1 allows for Rev-dependent mRNA export from the nucleus to the cytoplasm.
   4229..4329    +  CDS            Rev (fragment): human immunodeficiency virus 1 (HIV-1) Rev protein; rev; enhances nuclear export of unspliced and incompletely spliced viral mRNAs
   4379..4496    +  misc_feature   cPPT/CTS: central polypurine tract and central termination sequence of HIV-1
   4547..4787    +  promoter       U6 promoter: RNA polymerase III promoter for human U6 snRNA
   4816..4891    +  misc_RNA       gRNA scaffold: guide RNA scaffold for the Streptococcus pyogenes CRISPR/Cas9 system
   4909..4927    +  CDS            small t antigen (fragment): SV40 (simian virus 40) small t antigen
   4953..5164    +  promoter       EF-1α core promoter: core promoter for human elongation factor EF-1α
   5189..9292    +  CDS            Cas9: Cas9 (Csn1) endonuclease from the Streptococcus pyogenes Type II CRISPR/Cas system generates RNA-guided double strand breaks in DNA
   9430..10027   +  CDS            PuroR (fragment): puromycin N-acetyltransferase; pac from Streptomyces; confers resistance to puromycin
  10043..10631   +  misc_feature   WPRE: woodchuck hepatitis virus posttranscriptional regulatory element
  10682..10701   +  misc_feature   cPPT/CTS (fragment): central polypurine tract and central termination sequence of HIV-1
  10703..10936   +  LTR            3' LTR (ΔU3): self-inactivating 3' long terminal repeat (LTR) from HIV-1
  10968..11192   +  polyA_signal   bGH poly(A) signal: bovine growth hormone polyadenylation signal
  11196..11217   +  promoter       SV40 promoter (fragment): SV40 enhancer and early promoter
  11238..11666   +  rep_origin     f1 ori (sequence partly withheld): f1 bacteriophage origin of replication; arrow indicates direction of (+) strand synthesis
  11680..12009   +  promoter       SV40 promoter: SV40 enhancer and early promoter
  12057..12104   +  promoter       EM7 promoter: synthetic bacterial promoter&nbsp
  12123..12497   +  CDS            BleoR: antibiotic-binding protein; Sh ble from Streptoalloteichus hindustanus; confers resistance to bleomycin, phleomycin, and Zeocin™
  12507..12632   +  CDS            ble (fragment): BLE_KLEPN - Experimental evidence at protein level: Swiss-Prot protein existence level 1. Binding protein with a strong affinity to the bleomycin family of antibiotics. Binds to CL990; an antimitotic-antibiotic compound. From Klebsiella pneumoniae.
  12627..12748   +  polyA_signal   SV40 poly(A) signal: SV40 polyadenylation signal
  12819..12841   -  protein_bind   lac operator (fragment): The lac repressor binds to the lac operator to inhibit transcription in E. coli. This inhibition can be relieved by adding lactose or isopropyl-β-D-thiogalactopyranoside (IPTG). lac repressor encoded by lacI
  12845..12875   -  promoter       lac promoter: promoter for the E. coli lac operon
  12890..12911   -  protein_bind   CAP binding site: CAP binding activates transcription in the presence of cAMP. E. coli catabolite activator protein
  12924..4       -  CDS            lacI (fragment) (across the origin): lac repressor; lacI; The lac repressor binds to the lac operator to inhibit transcription in E. coli. This inhibition can be relieved by adding lactose or isopropyl-β-D-thiogalactopyranoside (IPTG).
>Addgene plasmid #192232 | RPS4X sgRNA-2 lentiCRISPR v2 plasmid | addgene full sequence | sequence record 380251 | Addgene NGS Result
GCGCTCTTCCGCTTCCTCGCTCACTGACTCGCTGCGCTCGGTCGTTCGGCTGCGGCGAGCGGTATCAGCT
CACTCAAAGGCGGTAATACGGTTATCCACAGAATCAGGGGATAACGCAGGAAAGAACATGTGAGCAAAAG
GCCAGCAAAAGGCCAGGAACCGTAAAAAGGCCGCGTTGCTGGCGTTTTTCCATAGGCTCCGCCCCCCTGA
CGAGCATCACAAAAATCGACGCTCAAGTCAGAGGTGGCGAAACCCGACAGGACTATAAAGATACCAGGCG
TTTCCCCCTGGAAGCTCCCTCGTGCGCTCTCCTGTTCCGACCCTGCCGCTTACCGGATACCTGTCCGCCT
TTCTCCCTTCGGGAAGCGTGGCGCTTTCTCATAGCTCACGCTGTAGGTATCTCAGTTCGGTGTAGGTCGT
TCGCTCCAAGCTGGGCTGTGTGCACGAACCCCCCGTTCAGCCCGACCGCTGCGCCTTATCCGGTAACTAT
CGTCTTGAGTCCAACCCGGTAAGACACGACTTATCGCCACTGGCAGCAGCCACTGGTAACAGGATTAGCA
GAGCGAGGTATGTAGGCGGTGCTACAGAGTTCTTGAAGTGGTGGCCTAACTACGGCTACACTAGAAGAAC
AGTATTTGGTATCTGCGCTCTGCTGAAGCCAGTTACCTTCGGAAAAAGAGTTGGTAGCTCTTGATCCGGC
AAACAAACCACCGCTGGTAGCGGTGGTTTTTTTGTTTGCAAGCAGCAGATTACGCGCAGAAAAAAAGGAT
CTCAAGAAGATCCTTTGATCTTTTCTACGGGGTCTGACGCTCAGTGGAACGAAAACTCACGTTAAGGGAT
TTTGGTCATGAGATTATCAAAAAGGATCTTCACCTAGATCCTTTTAAATTAAAAATGAAGTTTTAAATCA
ATCTAAAGTATATATGAGTAAACTTGGTCTGACAGTTACCAATGCTTAATCAGTGAGGCACCTATCTCAG
CGATCTGTCTATTTCGTTCATCCATAGTTGCCTGACTCCCCGTCGTGTAGATAACTACGATACGGGAGGG
CTTACCATCTGGCCCCAGTGCTGCAATGATACCGCGAGACCCACGCTCACCGGCTCCAGATTTATCAGCA
ATAAACCAGCCAGCCGGAAGGGCCGAGCGCAGAAGTGGTCCTGCAACTTTATCCGCCTCCATCCAGTCTA
TTAATTGTTGCCGGGAAGCTAGAGTAAGTAGTTCGCCAGTTAATAGTTTGCGCAACGTTGTTGCCATTGC
TACAGGCATCGTGGTGTCACGCTCGTCGTTTGGTATGGCTTCATTCAGCTCCGGTTCCCAACGATCAAGG
CGAGTTACATGATCCCCCATGTTGTGCAAAAAAGCGGTTAGCTCCTTCGGTCCTCCGATCGTTGTCAGAA
GTAAGTTGGCCGCAGTGTTATCACTCATGGTTATGGCAGCACTGCATAATTCTCTTACTGTCATGCCATC
CGTAAGATGCTTTTCTGTGACTGGTGAGTACTCAACCAAGTCATTCTGAGAATAGTGTATGCGGCGACCG
AGTTGCTCTTGCCCGGCGTCAATACGGGATAATACCGCGCCACATAGCAGAACTTTAAAAGTGCTCATCA
TTGGAAAACGTTCTTCGGGGCGAAAACTCTCAAGGATCTTACCGCTGTTGAGATCCAGTTCGATGTAACC
CACTCGTGCACCCAACTGATCTTCAGCATCTTTTACTTTCACCAGCGTTTCTGGGTGAGCAAAAACAGGA
AGGCAAAATGCCGCAAAAAAGGGAATAAGGGCGACACGGAAATGTTGAATACTCATACTCTTCCTTTTTC
AATATTATTGAAGCATTTATCAGGGTTATTGTCTCATGAGCGGATACATATTTGAATGTATTTAGAAAAA
TAAACAAATAGGGGTTCCGCGCACATTTCCCCGAAAAGTGCCACCTGACGTCGACGGATCGGGAGATCTC
CCGATCCCCTATGGTGCACTCTCAGTACAATCTGCTCTGATGCCGCATAGTTAAGCCAGTATCTGCTCCC
TGCTTGTGTGTTGGAGGTCGCTGAGTAGTGCGCGAGCAAAATTTAAGCTACAACAAGGCAAGGCTTGACC
GACAATTGCATGAAGAATCTGCTTAGGGTTAGGCGTTTTGCGCTGCTTCGCGATGTACGGGCCAGATATA
CGCGTTGACATTGATTATTGACTAGTTATTAATAGTAATCAATTACGGGGTCATTAGTTCATAGCCCATA
TATGGAGTTCCGCGTTACATAACTTACGGTAAATGGCCCGCCTGGCTGACCGCCCAACGACCCCCGCCCA
TTGACGTCAATAATGACGTATGTTCCCATAGTAACGCCAATAGGGACTTTCCATTGACGTCAATGGGTGG
AGTATTTACGGTAAACTGCCCACTTGGCAGTACATCAAGTGTATCATATGCCAAGTACGCCCCCTATTGA
CGTCAATGACGGTAAATGGCCCGCCTGGCATTATGCCCAGTACATGACCTTATGGGACTTTCCTACTTGG
CAGTACATCTACGTATTAGTCATCGCTATTACCATGGTGATGCGGTTTTGGCAGTACATCAATGGGCGTG
GATAGCGGTTTGACTCACGGGGATTTCCAAGTCTCCACCCCATTGACGTCAATGGGAGTTTGTTTTGGCA
CCAAAATCAACGGGACTTTCCAAAATGTCGTAACAACTCCGCCCCATTGACGCAAATGGGCGGTAGGCGT
GTACGGTGGGAGGTCTATATAAGCAGCGCGTTTTGCCTGTACTGGGTCTCTCTGGTTAGACCAGATCTGA
GCCTGGGAGCTCTCTGGCTAACTAGGGAACCCACTGCTTAAGCCTCAATAAAGCTTGCCTTGAGTGCTTC
AAGTAGTGTGTGCCCGTCTGTTGTGTGACTCTGGTAACTAGAGATCCCTCAGACCCTTTTAGTCAGTGTG
GAAAATCTCTAGCAGTGGCGCCCGAACAGGGACTTGAAAGCGAAAGGGAAACCAGAGGAGCTCTCTCGAC
GCAGGACTCGGCTTGCTGAAGCGCGCACGGCAAGAGGCGAGGGGCGGCGACTGGTGAGTACGCCAAAAAT
TTTGACTAGCGGAGGCTAGAAGGAGAGAGATGGGTGCGAGAGCGTCAGTATTAAGCGGGGGAGAATTAGA
TCGCGATGGGAAAAAATTCGGTTAAGGCCAGGGGGAAAGAAAAAATATAAATTAAAACATATAGTATGGG
CAAGCAGGGAGCTAGAACGATTCGCAGTTAATCCTGGCCTGTTAGAAACATCAGAAGGCTGTAGACAAAT
ACTGGGACAGCTACAACCATCCCTTCAGACAGGATCAGAAGAACTTAGATCATTATATAATACAGTAGCA
ACCCTCTATTGTGTGCATCAAAGGATAGAGATAAAAGACACCAAGGAAGCTTTAGACAAGATAGAGGAAG
AGCAAAACAAAAGTAAGACCACCGCACAGCAAGCGGCCGCTGATCTTCAGACCTGGAGGAGGAGATATGA
GGGACAATTGGAGAAGTGAATTATATAAATATAAAGTAGTAAAAATTGAACCATTAGGAGTAGCACCCAC
CAAGGCAAAGAGAAGAGTGGTGCAGAGAGAAAAAAGAGCAGTGGGAATAGGAGCTTTGTTCCTTGGGTTC
TTGGGAGCAGCAGGAAGCACTATGGGCGCAGCGTCAATGACGCTGACGGTACAGGCCAGACAATTATTGT
CTGGTATAGTGCAGCAGCAGAACAATTTGCTGAGGGCTATTGAGGCGCAACAGCATCTGTTGCAACTCAC
AGTCTGGGGCATCAAGCAGCTCCAGGCAAGAATCCTGGCTGTGGAAAGATACCTAAAGGATCAACAGCTC
CTGGGGATTTGGGGTTGCTCTGGAAAACTCATTTGCACCACTGCTGTGCCTTGGAATGCTAGTTGGAGTA
ATAAATCTCTGGAACAGATTTGGAATCACACGACCTGGATGGAGTGGGACAGAGAAATTAACAATTACAC
AAGCTTAATACACTCCTTAATTGAAGAATCGCAAAACCAGCAAGAAAAGAATGAACAAGAATTATTGGAA
TTAGATAAATGGGCAAGTTTGTGGAATTGGTTTAACATAACAAATTGGCTGTGGTATATAAAATTATTCA
TAATGATAGTAGGAGGCTTGGTAGGTTTAAGAATAGTTTTTGCTGTACTTTCTATAGTGAATAGAGTTAG
GCAGGGATATTCACCATTATCGTTTCAGACCCACCTCCCAACCCCGAGGGGACCCGACAGGCCCGAAGGA
ATAGAAGAAGAAGGTGGAGAGAGAGACAGAGACAGATCCATTCGATTAGTGAACGGATCGGCACTGCGTG
CGCCAATTCTGCAGACAAATGGCAGTATTCATCCACAATTTTAAAAGAAAAGGGGGGATTGGGGGGTACA
GTGCAGGGGAAAGAATAGTAGACATAATAGCAACAGACATACAAACTAAAGAATTACAAAAACAAATTAC
AAAAATTCAAAATTTTCGGGTTTATTACAGGGACAGCAGAGATCCAGTTTGGTTAATTAAGGTACCGAGG
GCCTATTTCCCATGATTCCTTCATATTTGCATATACGATACAAGGCTGTTAGAGAGATAATTAGAATTAA
TTTGACTGTAAACACAAAGATATTAGTACAAAATACGTGACGTAGAAAGTAATAATTTCTTGGGTAGTTT
GCAGTTTTAAAATTATGTTTTAAAATGGACTATCATATGCTTACCGTAACTTGAAAGTATTTCGATTTCT
TGGCTTTATATATCTTGTGGAAAGGACGAAACACCGAGTCCCGGCGCGCCAGCAAGTTTTAGAGCTAGAA
ATAGCAAGTTAAAATAAGGCTAGTCCGTTATCAACTTGAAAAAGTGGCACCGAGTCGGTGCTTTTTTGAA
TTCGCTAGCTAGGTCTTGAAAGGAGTGGGAATTGGCTCCGGTGCCCGTCAGTGGGCAGAGCGCACATCGC
CCACAGTCCCCGAGAAGTTGGGGGGAGGGGTCGGCAATTGATCCGGTGCCTAGAGAAGGTGGCGCGGGGT
AAACTGGGAAAGTGATGTCGTGTACTGGCTCCGCCTTTTTCCCGAGGGTGGGGGAGAACCGTATATAAGT
GCAGTAGTCGCCGTGAACGTTCTTTTTCGCAACGGGTTTGCCGCCAGAACACAGGACCGGTTCTAGAGCG
CTGCCACCATGGACAAGAAGTACAGCATCGGCCTGGACATCGGCACCAACTCTGTGGGCTGGGCCGTGAT
CACCGACGAGTACAAGGTGCCCAGCAAGAAATTCAAGGTGCTGGGCAACACCGACCGGCACAGCATCAAG
AAGAACCTGATCGGAGCCCTGCTGTTCGACAGCGGCGAAACAGCCGAGGCCACCCGGCTGAAGAGAACCG
CCAGAAGAAGATACACCAGACGGAAGAACCGGATCTGCTATCTGCAAGAGATCTTCAGCAACGAGATGGC
CAAGGTGGACGACAGCTTCTTCCACAGACTGGAAGAGTCCTTCCTGGTGGAAGAGGATAAGAAGCACGAG
CGGCACCCCATCTTCGGCAACATCGTGGACGAGGTGGCCTACCACGAGAAGTACCCCACCATCTACCACC
TGAGAAAGAAACTGGTGGACAGCACCGACAAGGCCGACCTGCGGCTGATCTATCTGGCCCTGGCCCACAT
GATCAAGTTCCGGGGCCACTTCCTGATCGAGGGCGACCTGAACCCCGACAACAGCGACGTGGACAAGCTG
TTCATCCAGCTGGTGCAGACCTACAACCAGCTGTTCGAGGAAAACCCCATCAACGCCAGCGGCGTGGACG
CCAAGGCCATCCTGTCTGCCAGACTGAGCAAGAGCAGACGGCTGGAAAATCTGATCGCCCAGCTGCCCGG
CGAGAAGAAGAATGGCCTGTTCGGAAACCTGATTGCCCTGAGCCTGGGCCTGACCCCCAACTTCAAGAGC
AACTTCGACCTGGCCGAGGATGCCAAACTGCAGCTGAGCAAGGACACCTACGACGACGACCTGGACAACC
TGCTGGCCCAGATCGGCGACCAGTACGCCGACCTGTTTCTGGCCGCCAAGAACCTGTCCGACGCCATCCT
GCTGAGCGACATCCTGAGAGTGAACACCGAGATCACCAAGGCCCCCCTGAGCGCCTCTATGATCAAGAGA
TACGACGAGCACCACCAGGACCTGACCCTGCTGAAAGCTCTCGTGCGGCAGCAGCTGCCTGAGAAGTACA
AAGAGATTTTCTTCGACCAGAGCAAGAACGGCTACGCCGGCTACATTGACGGCGGAGCCAGCCAGGAAGA
GTTCTACAAGTTCATCAAGCCCATCCTGGAAAAGATGGACGGCACCGAGGAACTGCTCGTGAAGCTGAAC
AGAGAGGACCTGCTGCGGAAGCAGCGGACCTTCGACAACGGCAGCATCCCCCACCAGATCCACCTGGGAG
AGCTGCACGCCATTCTGCGGCGGCAGGAAGATTTTTACCCATTCCTGAAGGACAACCGGGAAAAGATCGA
GAAGATCCTGACCTTCCGCATCCCCTACTACGTGGGCCCTCTGGCCAGGGGAAACAGCAGATTCGCCTGG
ATGACCAGAAAGAGCGAGGAAACCATCACCCCCTGGAACTTCGAGGAAGTGGTGGACAAGGGCGCTTCCG
CCCAGAGCTTCATCGAGCGGATGACCAACTTCGATAAGAACCTGCCCAACGAGAAGGTGCTGCCCAAGCA
CAGCCTGCTGTACGAGTACTTCACCGTGTATAACGAGCTGACCAAAGTGAAATACGTGACCGAGGGAATG
AGAAAGCCCGCCTTCCTGAGCGGCGAGCAGAAAAAGGCCATCGTGGACCTGCTGTTCAAGACCAACCGGA
AAGTGACCGTGAAGCAGCTGAAAGAGGACTACTTCAAGAAAATCGAGTGCTTCGACTCCGTGGAAATCTC
CGGCGTGGAAGATCGGTTCAACGCCTCCCTGGGCACATACCACGATCTGCTGAAAATTATCAAGGACAAG
GACTTCCTGGACAATGAGGAAAACGAGGACATTCTGGAAGATATCGTGCTGACCCTGACACTGTTTGAGG
ACAGAGAGATGATCGAGGAACGGCTGAAAACCTATGCCCACCTGTTCGACGACAAAGTGATGAAGCAGCT
GAAGCGGCGGAGATACACCGGCTGGGGCAGGCTGAGCCGGAAGCTGATCAACGGCATCCGGGACAAGCAG
TCCGGCAAGACAATCCTGGATTTCCTGAAGTCCGACGGCTTCGCCAACAGAAACTTCATGCAGCTGATCC
ACGACGACAGCCTGACCTTTAAAGAGGACATCCAGAAAGCCCAGGTGTCCGGCCAGGGCGATAGCCTGCA
CGAGCACATTGCCAATCTGGCCGGCAGCCCCGCCATTAAGAAGGGCATCCTGCAGACAGTGAAGGTGGTG
GACGAGCTCGTGAAAGTGATGGGCCGGCACAAGCCCGAGAACATCGTGATCGAAATGGCCAGAGAGAACC
AGACCACCCAGAAGGGACAGAAGAACAGCCGCGAGAGAATGAAGCGGATCGAAGAGGGCATCAAAGAGCT
GGGCAGCCAGATCCTGAAAGAACACCCCGTGGAAAACACCCAGCTGCAGAACGAGAAGCTGTACCTGTAC
TACCTGCAGAATGGGCGGGATATGTACGTGGACCAGGAACTGGACATCAACCGGCTGTCCGACTACGATG
TGGACCATATCGTGCCTCAGAGCTTTCTGAAGGACGACTCCATCGACAACAAGGTGCTGACCAGAAGCGA
CAAGAACCGGGGCAAGAGCGACAACGTGCCCTCCGAAGAGGTCGTGAAGAAGATGAAGAACTACTGGCGG
CAGCTGCTGAACGCCAAGCTGATTACCCAGAGAAAGTTCGACAATCTGACCAAGGCCGAGAGAGGCGGCC
TGAGCGAACTGGATAAGGCCGGCTTCATCAAGAGACAGCTGGTGGAAACCCGGCAGATCACAAAGCACGT
GGCACAGATCCTGGACTCCCGGATGAACACTAAGTACGACGAGAATGACAAGCTGATCCGGGAAGTGAAA
GTGATCACCCTGAAGTCCAAGCTGGTGTCCGATTTCCGGAAGGATTTCCAGTTTTACAAAGTGCGCGAGA
TCAACAACTACCACCACGCCCACGACGCCTACCTGAACGCCGTCGTGGGAACCGCCCTGATCAAAAAGTA
CCCTAAGCTGGAAAGCGAGTTCGTGTACGGCGACTACAAGGTGTACGACGTGCGGAAGATGATCGCCAAG
AGCGAGCAGGAAATCGGCAAGGCTACCGCCAAGTACTTCTTCTACAGCAACATCATGAACTTTTTCAAGA
CCGAGATTACCCTGGCCAACGGCGAGATCCGGAAGCGGCCTCTGATCGAGACAAACGGCGAAACCGGGGA
GATCGTGTGGGATAAGGGCCGGGATTTTGCCACCGTGCGGAAAGTGCTGAGCATGCCCCAAGTGAATATC
GTGAAAAAGACCGAGGTGCAGACAGGCGGCTTCAGCAAAGAGTCTATCCTGCCCAAGAGGAACAGCGATA
AGCTGATCGCCAGAAAGAAGGACTGGGACCCTAAGAAGTACGGCGGCTTCGACAGCCCCACCGTGGCCTA
TTCTGTGCTGGTGGTGGCCAAAGTGGAAAAGGGCAAGTCCAAGAAACTGAAGAGTGTGAAAGAGCTGCTG
GGGATCACCATCATGGAAAGAAGCAGCTTCGAGAAGAATCCCATCGACTTTCTGGAAGCCAAGGGCTACA
AAGAAGTGAAAAAGGACCTGATCATCAAGCTGCCTAAGTACTCCCTGTTCGAGCTGGAAAACGGCCGGAA
GAGAATGCTGGCCTCTGCCGGCGAACTGCAGAAGGGAAACGAACTGGCCCTGCCCTCCAAATATGTGAAC
TTCCTGTACCTGGCCAGCCACTATGAGAAGCTGAAGGGCTCCCCCGAGGATAATGAGCAGAAACAGCTGT
TTGTGGAACAGCACAAGCACTACCTGGACGAGATCATCGAGCAGATCAGCGAGTTCTCCAAGAGAGTGAT
CCTGGCCGACGCTAATCTGGACAAAGTGCTGTCCGCCTACAACAAGCACCGGGATAAGCCCATCAGAGAG
CAGGCCGAGAATATCATCCACCTGTTTACCCTGACCAATCTGGGAGCCCCTGCCGCCTTCAAGTACTTTG
ACACCACCATCGACCGGAAGAGGTACACCAGCACCAAAGAGGTGCTGGACGCCACCCTGATCCACCAGAG
CATCACCGGCCTGTACGAGACACGGATCGACCTGTCTCAGCTGGGAGGCGACAAGCGACCTGCCGCCACA
AAGAAGGCTGGACAGGCTAAGAAGAAGAAAGATTACAAAGACGATGACGATAAGGGATCCGGCGCAACAA
ACTTCTCTCTGCTGAAACAAGCCGGAGATGTCGAAGAGAATCCTGGACCGACCGAGTACAAGCCCACGGT
GCGCCTCGCCACCCGCGACGACGTCCCCAGGGCCGTACGCACCCTCGCCGCCGCGTTCGCCGACTACCCC
GCCACGCGCCACACCGTCGATCCGGACCGCCACATCGAGCGGGTCACCGAGCTGCAAGAACTCTTCCTCA
CGCGCGTCGGGCTCGACATCGGCAAGGTGTGGGTCGCGGACGACGGCGCCGCGGTGGCGGTCTGGACCAC
GCCGGAGAGCGTCGAAGCGGGGGCGGTGTTCGCCGAGATCGGCCCGCGCATGGCCGAGTTGAGCGGTTCC
CGGCTGGCCGCGCAGCAACAGATGGAAGGCCTCCTGGCGCCGCACCGGCCCAAGGAGCCCGCGTGGTTCC
TGGCCACCGTCGGAGTCTCGCCCGACCACCAGGGCAAGGGTCTGGGCAGCGCCGTCGTGCTCCCCGGAGT
GGAGGCGGCCGAGCGCGCCGGGGTGCCCGCCTTCCTGGAGACCTCCGCGCCCCGCAACCTCCCCTTCTAC
GAGCGGCTCGGCTTCACCGTCACCGCCGACGTCGAGGTGCCCGAAGGACCGCGCACCTGGTGCATGACCC
GCAAGCCCGGTGCCTGAACGCGTTAAGTCGACAATCAACCTCTGGATTACAAAATTTGTGAAAGATTGAC
TGGTATTCTTAACTATGTTGCTCCTTTTACGCTATGTGGATACGCTGCTTTAATGCCTTTGTATCATGCT
ATTGCTTCCCGTATGGCTTTCATTTTCTCCTCCTTGTATAAATCCTGGTTGCTGTCTCTTTATGAGGAGT
TGTGGCCCGTTGTCAGGCAACGTGGCGTGGTGTGCACTGTGTTTGCTGACGCAACCCCCACTGGTTGGGG
CATTGCCACCACCTGTCAGCTCCTTTCCGGGACTTTCGCTTTCCCCCTCCCTATTGCCACGGCGGAACTC
ATCGCCGCCTGCCTTGCCCGCTGCTGGACAGGGGCTCGGCTGTTGGGCACTGACAATTCCGTGGTGTTGT
CGGGGAAATCATCGTCCTTTCCTTGGCTGCTCGCCTGTGTTGCCACCTGGATTCTGCGCGGGACGTCCTT
CTGCTACGTCCCTTCGGCCCTCAATCCAGCGGACCTTCCTTCCCGCGGCCTGCTGCCGGCTCTGCGGCCT
CTTCCGCGTCTTCGCCTTCGCCCTCAGACGAGTCGGATCTCCCTTTGGGCCGCCTCCCCGCGTCGACTTT
AAGACCAATGACTTACAAGGCAGCTGTAGATCTTAGCCACTTTTTAAAAGAAAAGGGGGGACTGGAAGGG
CTAATTCACTCCCAACGAAGACAAGATCTGCTTTTTGCTTGTACTGGGTCTCTCTGGTTAGACCAGATCT
GAGCCTGGGAGCTCTCTGGCTAACTAGGGAACCCACTGCTTAAGCCTCAATAAAGCTTGCCTTGAGTGCT
TCAAGTAGTGTGTGCCCGTCTGTTGTGTGACTCTGGTAACTAGAGATCCCTCAGACCCTTTTAGTCAGTG
TGGAAAATCTCTAGCAGGGCCCGTTTAAACCCGCTGATCAGCCTCGACTGTGCCTTCTAGTTGCCAGCCA
TCTGTTGTTTGCCCCTCCCCCGTGCCTTCCTTGACCCTGGAAGGTGCCACTCCCACTGTCCTTTCCTAAT
AAAATGAGGAAATTGCATCGCATTGTCTGAGTAGGTGTCATTCTATTCTGGGGGGTGGGGTGGGGCAGGA
CAGCAAGGGGGAGGATTGGGAAGACAATAGCAGGCATGCTGGGGATGCGGTGGGCTCTATGGCTTCTGAG
GCGGAAAGAACCAGCTGGGGCTCTAGGGGGTATCCCC
[124 nt withheld, positions 11238-11361]
C
[91 nt withheld, positions 11363-11453]
A
[49 nt withheld, positions 11455-11503]
CCTTTGACGTTGGAGTCCACGTTCTTT
[37 nt withheld, positions 11531-11567]
ACCCTATCTCGGTCTATTCTTTTGATTTATAAGGGATTTTGCCGATTTCGGCCTATTGGTTAAAAAATGA
GCTGATTTAACAAAAATTTAACGCGAATTAATTCTGTGGAATGTGTGTCAGTTAGGGTGTGGAAAGTCCC
CAGGCTCCCCAGCAGGCAGAAGTATGCAAAGCATGCATCTCAATTAGTCAGCAACCAGGTGTGGAAAGTC
CCCAGGCTCCCCAGCAGGCAGAAGTATGCAAAGCATGCATCTCAATTAGTCAGCAACCATAGTCCCGCCC
CTAACTCCGCCCATCCCGCCCCTAACTCCGCCCAGTTCCGCCCATTCTCCGCCCCATGGCTGACTAATTT
TTTTTATTTATGCAGAGGCCGAGGCCGCCTCTGCCTCTGAGCTATTCCAGAAGTAGTGAGGAGGCTTTTT
TGGAGGCCTAGGCTTTTGCAAAAAGCTCCCGGGAGCTTGTATATCCATTTTCGGATCTGATCAGCACGTG
TTGACAATTAATCATCGGCATAGTATATCGGCATAGTATAATACGACAAGGTGAGGAACTAAACCATGGC
CAAGTTGACCAGTGCCGTTCCGGTGCTCACCGCGCGCGACGTCGCCGGAGCGGTCGAGTTCTGGACCGAC
CGGCTCGGGTTCTCCCGGGACTTCGTGGAGGACGACTTCGCCGGTGTGGTCCGGGACGACGTGACCCTGT
TCATCAGCGCGGTCCAGGACCAGGTGGTGCCGGACAACACCCTGGCCTGGGTGTGGGTGCGCGGCCTGGA
CGAGCTGTACGCCGAGTGGTCGGAGGTCGTGTCCACGAACTTCCGGGACGCCTCCGGGCCGGCCATGACC
GAGATCGGCGAGCAGCCGTGGGGGCGGGAGTTCGCCCTGCGCGACCCGGCCGGCAACTGCGTGCACTTCG
TGGCCGAGGAGCAGGACTGACACGTGCTACGAGATTTCGATTCCACCGCCGCCTTCTATGAAAGGTTGGG
CTTCGGAATCGTTTTCCGGGACGCCGGCTGGATGATCCTCCAGCGCGGGGATCTCATGCTGGAGTTCTTC
GCCCACCCCAACTTGTTTATTGCAGCTTATAATGGTTACAAATAAAGCAATAGCATCACAAATTTCACAA
ATAAAGCATTTTTTTCACTGCATTCTAGTTGTGGTTTGTCCAAACTCATCAATGTATCTTATCATGTCTG
TATACCGTCGACCTCTAGCTAGAGCTTGGCGTAATCATGGTCATAGCTGTTTCCTGTGTGAAATTGTTAT
CCGCTCACAATTCCACACAACATACGAGCCGGAAGCATAAAGTGTAAAGCCTGGGGTGCCTAATGAGTGA
GCTAACTCACATTAATTGCGTTGCGCTCACTGCCCGCTTTCCAGTCGGGAAACCTGTCGTGCCAGCTGCA
TTAATGAATCGGCCAACGCGCGGGGAGAGGCGGTTTGCGTATTGG
